>Addgene plasmid #122752 | pAC10027_pCR8-BsaI->ccdbCam<-BsaI-NpuDnaE(N) | depositor full sequence | sequence record 234254 | pAC10027_pCR8-BsaI->ccdbCam<-BsaI-NpuDnaE(N) sequence 4596 bps
CTTTCCTGCGTTATCCCCTGATTCTGTGGATAACCGTATTACCGCCTTTGAGTGAGCTGATACCGCTCGC
CGCAGCCGAACGACCGAGCGCAGCGAGTCAGTGAGCGAGGAAGCGGAAGAGCGCCCAATACGCAAACCGC
CTCTCCCCGCGCGTTGGCCGATTCATTAATGCAGCTGGCACGACAGGTTTCCCGACTGGAAAGCGGGCAG
TGAGCGCAACGCAATTAATACGCGTACCGCTAGCCAGGAAGAGTTTGTAGAAACGCAAAAAGGCCATCCG
TCAGGATGGCCTTCTGCTTAGTTTGATGCCTGGCAGTTTATGGCGGGCGTCCTGCCCGCCACCCTCCGGG
CCGTTGCTTCACAACGATCAAATCCGCTCCCGGCGGATTTGTCCTACTCAGGAGAGCGTTCACCGACAAA
CAACAGATAAAACGAAAGGCCCAGTCTTCCGACTGAGCCTTTCGTTTTATTTGATGCCTGGCAGTTCCCT
ACTCTCGCGTTAACGCTAGCATGGATGTTTTCCCAGTCACGACGTTGTAAAACGACGGCCAGTCTTAAGC
TCGGGCCCCAAATAATGATTTTATTTTGACTGATAGTGACCTGTTCGTTGCAACAAATTGATGAGCAATG
CTTTTTTATAATGCCAACTTTGTACAAAAAAGCAGGCTCCGAATTCACCGGTGAGACCGTCGACCTGCAG
ACTGGCTGTGTATAAGGGAGCCTGACATTTATATTCCCCAGAACATCAGGTTAATGGCGTTTTTGATGTC
ATTTTCGCGGTGGCTGAGATCAGCCACTTCTTCCCCGATAACGGAGACCGGCACACTGGCCATATCGGTG
GTCATCATGCGCCAGCTTTCATCCCCGATATGCACCACCGGGTAAAGTTCACGGGAGACTTTATCTGACA
GCAGACGTGCACTGGCCAGGGGGATCACCATCCGTCGCCCGGGCGTGTCAATAATATCACTCTGTACATC
CACAAACAGACGATAACGGCTCTCTCTTTTATAGGTGTAAACCTTAAACTGCATTTCACCAGCCCCTGTT
CTCGTCAGCAAAAGAGCCGTTCATTTCAATAAACCGGGCGACCTCAGCCATCCCTTCCTGATTTTCCGCT
TTCCAGCGTTCGGCACGCAGACGACGGGCTTCATTCTGCATGGTTGTGCTTACCAGACCGGAGATATTGA
CATCATATATGCCTTGAGCAACTGATAGCTGTCGCTGTCAACTGTCACTGTAATACGCTGCTTCATAGCA
TACCTCTTTTTGACATACTTCGGGTATACATATCAGTATATATTCTTATACCGCAAAAATCAGCGCGCAA
ATACGCATACTGTTATCTGGCTTTTAGTAAGCCGGATCCAGATCTTTACGCCCCGCCCTGCCACTCATCG
CAGTACTGTTGTAATTCATTAAGCATTCTGCCGACATGGAAGCCATCACAAACGGCATGATGAACCTGAA
TCGCCAGCGGCATCAGCACCTTGTCGCCTTGCGTATAATATTTGCCCATGGTGAAAACGGGGGCGAAGAA
GTTGTCCATATTGGCCACGTTTAAATCAAAACTGGTGAAACTCACCCAGGGATTGGCTGAGACGAAAAAC
ATATTCTCAATAAACCCTTTAGGGAAATAGGCCAGGTTTTCACCGTAACACGCCACATCTTGCGAATATA
TGTGTAGAAACTGCCGGAAATCGTCGTGGTATTCACTCCAGAGCGATGAAAAGGTTTCAGTTTGCTCATG
GAAAACGGTGTAACAAGGGTGAACACTATCCCATATCACCAGCTCACCGTCTTTCATTGCCATACGGAAT
TCCGGATGAGCATTCATCAGGCGGGCAAGAATGTGAATAAAGGCCGGATAAAACTTGTGCTTATTTTTCT
TTACGGTCTTTAAAAAGGCCGTAATATCCAGCTGAACGGTCTGGTTATAGGTACATTGAGCAACTGACTG
AAATGCCTCAAAATGTTCTTTACGATGCCATTGGGATATATCAACGGTGGTATATCCAGTGATTTTTTTC
TCCATTTTAGCTTCCTTAGCTCCTGAAAATCTCGACGGATCCTAACTCAAAATCCACACATTATACGAGC
CGGAAGCATAAAGTGTAAAGCCTGGGGTGCCTAATGCGGCCGCGGTCTCATGCCTTTCATACGAGACCGA
GATCCTGACTGTCGAGTACGGATTGCTTCCTATCGGCAAAATCGTGGAGAAGAGGATTGAATGTACCGTC
TATTCAGTCGATAATAATGGGAACATCTACACACAGCCCGTGGCTCAATGGCACGACAGAGGAGAGCAGG
AAGTTTTTGAATACTGTCTCGAGGACGGATCCCTCATCCGCGCTACTAAAGATCATAAGTTTATGACCGT
GGACGGCCAGATGCTGCCAATTGACGAAATTTTTGAACGAGAGCTGGATCTGATGAGAGTCGACAACCTT
CCAAACTGATTAATTAAGAATTCGACCCAGCTTTCTTGTACAAAGTTGGCATTATAAAAAATAATTGCTC
ATCAATTTGTTGCAACGAACAGGTCACTATCAGTCAAAATAAAATCATTATTTGCCATCCAGCTGATATC
CCCTATAGTGAGTCGTATTACATGGTCATAGCTGTTTCCTGGCAGCTCTGGCCCGTGTCTCAAAATCTCT
GATGTTACATTGCACAAGATAAAAATATATCATCATGCCTCCTCTAGACCAGCCAGGACAGAAATGCCTC
GACTTCGCTGCTGCCCAAGGTTGCCGGGTGACGCACACCGTGGAAACGGATGAAGGCACGAACCCAGTGG
ACATAAGCCTGTTCGGTTCGTAAGCTGTAATGCAAGTAGCGTATGCGCTCACGCAACTGGTCCAGAACCT
TGACCGAACGCAGCGGTGGTAACGGCGCAGTGGCGGTTTTCATGGCTTGTTATGACTGTTTTTTTGGGGT
ACAGTCTATGCCTCGGGCATCCAAGCAGCAAGCGCGTTACGCCGTGGGTCGATGTTTGATGTTATGGAGC
AGCAACGATGTTACGCAGCAGGGCAGTCGCCCTAAAACAAAGTTAAACATCATGAGGGAAGCGGTGATCG
CCGAAGTATCGACTCAACTATCAGAGGTAGTTGGCGTCATCGAGCGCCATCTCGAACCGACGTTGCTGGC
CGTACATTTGTACGGCTCCGCAGTGGATGGCGGCCTGAAGCCACACAGTGATATTGATTTGCTGGTTACG
GTGACCGTAAGGCTTGATGAAACAACGCGGCGAGCTTTGATCAACGACCTTTTGGAAACTTCGGCTTCCC
CTGGAGAGAGCGAGATTCTCCGCGCTGTAGAAGTCACCATTGTTGTGCACGACGACATCATTCCGTGGCG
TTATCCAGCTAAGCGCGAACTGCAATTTGGAGAATGGCAGCGCAATGACATTCTTGCAGGTATCTTCGAG
CCAGCCACGATCGACATTGATCTGGCTATCTTGCTGACAAAAGCAAGAGAACATAGCGTTGCCTTGGTAG
GTCCAGCGGCGGAGGAACTCTTTGATCCGGTTCCTGAACAGGATCTATTTGAGGCGCTAAATGAAACCTT
AACGCTATGGAACTCGCCGCCCGACTGGGCTGGCGATGAGCGAAATGTAGTGCTTACGTTGTCCCGCATT
TGGTACAGCGCAGTAACCGGCAAAATCGCGCCGAAGGATGTCGCTGCCGACTGGGCAATGGAGCGCCTGC
CGGCCCAGTATCAGCCCGTCATACTTGAAGCTAGACAGGCTTATCTTGGACAAGAAGAAGATCGCTTGGC
CTCGCGCGCAGATCAGTTGGAAGAATTTGTCCACTACGTGAAAGGCGAGATCACCAAGGTAGTCGGCAAA
TAACCCTCGAGCCACCCATGACCAAAATCCCTTAACGTGAGTTACGCGTCGTTCCACTGAGCGTCAGACC
CCGTAGAAAAGATCAAAGGATCTTCTTGAGATCCTTTTTTTCTGCGCGTAATCTGCTGCTTGCAAACAAA
AAAACCACCGCTACCAGCGGTGGTTTGTTTGCCGGATCAAGAGCTACCAACTCTTTTTCCGAAGGTAACT
GGCTTCAGCAGAGCGCAGATACCAAATACTGTCCTTCTAGTGTAGCCGTAGTTAGGCCACCACTTCAAGA
ACTCTGTAGCACCGCCTACATACCTCGCTCTGCTAATCCTGTTACCAGTGGCTGCTGCCAGTGGCGATAA
GTCGTGTCTTACCGGGTTGGACTCAAGACGATAGTTACCGGATAAGGCGCAGCGGTCGGGCTGAACGGGG
GGTTCGTGCACACAGCCCAGCTTGGAGCGAACGACCTACACCGAACTGAGATACCTACAGCGTGAGCATT
GAGAAAGCGCCACGCTTCCCGAAGGGAGAAAGGCGGACAGGTATCCGGTAAGCGGCAGGGTCGGAACAGG
AGAGCGCACGAGGGAGCTTCCAGGGGGAAACGCCTGGTATCTTTATAGTCCTGTCGGGTTTCGCCACCTC
TGACTTGAGCGTCGATTTTTGTGATGCTCGTCAGGGGGGCGGAGCCTATGGAAAAACGCCAGCAACGCGG
CCTTTTTACGGTTCCTGGCCTTTTGCTGGCCTTTTGCTCACATGTT
Features (pLannotate 1.2.2; 17 found; start..end, strand, type, name):
    121..213     +  CDS            lacI (fragment): lac repressor; lacI; The lac repressor binds to the lac operator to inhibit transcription in E. coli. This inhibition can be relieved by adding lactose or isopropyl-β-D-thiogalactopyranoside (IPTG).
    268..295     -  terminator     rrnB T2 terminator: transcription terminator T2 from the E. coli rrnB gene
    427..470     +  terminator     rrnB T1 terminator: Escherichia coli rrnB; transcription terminator T1 from the E. coli rrnB gene
    517..553     -  CDS            lacZα (fragment): LacZα fragment of β-galactosidase; lacZ fragment
    569..668     +  protein_bind   attL1: mutant version of attL; recombination site for the Gateway® LR reaction LR Clonase™
    732..1034    -  CDS            ccdB: CCDB_ECOLI - Also known as G, letB, letD. Experimental evidence at protein level: Swiss-Prot protein existence level 1. Toxic component of a type II toxin-antitoxin (TA) system, functioning in plasmid maintainence. Responsible for the post- segregational killing (PSK) of plasmid-free cells, also referred to as a plasmid addiction system. Half-life of over 2 hours. Cell killing by CcdB is accompanied by filamentation, defects in chromosome and plasmid segregation, defects in cell division, formation of anucleate cells, decreased DNA synthesis and plasmid loss. Interferes with the activity of DN
   1039..1197    -  CDS            ccdA (fragment): CCDA_ECO57 - Also known as H, letA. Experimental evidence at protein level: Swiss-Prot protein existence level 1. Antitoxin component of a type II toxin-antitoxin (TA) system which inhibits the post-segregational killing (PSK) of plasmid-free cells, also referred to as a plasmid addiction system. Binds to and blocks the activity of CcdB; will also remove bound CcdB protein from the CcdB-GyrA complex by forming a CcdA-CcdB complex, a process termed rejuvenation. Functions as a transcriptional corepressor for the ccdAB operon, repression also requires CcdB (By similarity). From Escherichia coli
   1379..2035    -  CDS            cat: CAT_ECOLX - Experimental evidence at protein level: Swiss-Prot protein existence level 1. This enzyme is an effector of chloramphenicol resistance in bacteria. From Escherichia coli. This protein is used as a marker in many commonly used cloning vectors, such as pACYC184.
   2036..2065    -  promoter       cat promoter (fragment): promoter of the E. coli cat gene encoding chloramphenicol acetyltransferase
   2089..2119    -  promoter       lac UV5 promoter: E. coli lac promoter with an "up" mutation
   2112..2450    +  CDS            dnaE-N (fragment): DPO3A_SYNY3 - Experimental evidence at protein level: Swiss-Prot protein existence level 1. DNA polymerase III is a complex, multichain enzyme responsible for most of the replicative synthesis in bacteria. This DNA polymerase also exhibits 3' to 5' exonuclease activity. The alpha chain is the DNA polymerase (By similarity). From Synechocystis sp. (strain PCC 6803 / Kazusa).
   2475..2574    -  protein_bind   attL2: mutant version of attL; recombination site for the Gateway® LR reaction LR Clonase™
   2592..2610    -  promoter       T7 promoter: promoter for bacteriophage T7 RNA polymerase
   2800..2823    +  promoter       Pc promoter (fragment): intI1 (promoter lies within the coding sequence); class 1 integron promoter
   2999..3055    +  CDS            GmR (fragment): gentamycin acetyltransferase; aacC1; confers resistance to gentamycin
   3062..3853    +  CDS            SmR: aminoglycoside adenylyltransferase (Murphy, 1985); aadA; confers resistance to spectinomycin and streptomycin
   3946..4534    +  rep_origin     ori: high-copy-number ColE1/pMB1/pBR322/pUC origin of replication
