[The description below was written by a language model from this plasmid's Addgene catalogue record and pLannotate feature annotations shown in this document.]
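Description:
pAC10027_pCR8-BsaI->ccdbCam<-BsaI-NpuDnaE(N) is a 4.6 kb Gateway entry-type cloning vector built on the pCR8/GW/TOPO backbone (catalogued as a Gateway donor) and is part of a plasmid set for building split selectable markers. It replicates in E. coli from a high-copy ColE1/pUC-type origin. The backbone carries the aadA (SmR) gene for spectinomycin selection, with rrnB T1 and T2 terminators upstream of the cloning region to insulate it from read-through transcription. M13 primer sites and a T7 promoter flank the attL sites, as is typical of this backbone.

Between attL1 and attL2 lies a synthetic two-part cassette. The first part is a ccdB toxin gene plus a chloramphenicol acetyltransferase (cat) gene. According to the construct name, this stuffer is bracketed by inward-facing BsaI sites, although those sites are not themselves annotated in the feature table. Directly downstream is a coding segment that pLannotate matched to the Synechocystis DnaE N-terminal region. The name identifies it as NpuDnaE(N), the N-terminal half of the Nostoc punctiforme DnaE split intein.

The layout implies that a fragment of interest, such as the N-terminal portion of a marker protein, replaces the ccdB/Cam stuffer by type IIS (Golden Gate-style) cloning and becomes fused upstream of the N-intein. Loss of ccdB then provides counter-selection in standard strains. The finished fusion could be moved into destination vectors by LR recombination, and protein trans-splicing with a partner carrying the matching C-intein would reconstitute the full protein.

Because the unmodified plasmid expresses ccdB, it must be kept in a ccdB-resistant strain under chloramphenicol and spectinomycin selection. The record's stated purpose is only "Plasmid 27", so the workflow above is inferred from the design rather than stated.
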