Addgene plasmid #122752: pAC10027_pCR8-BsaI->ccdbCam<-BsaI-NpuDnaE(N)
Purpose: Plasmid 27
Depositing lab: Albert Cheng. Publication: Split Selectable Markers. Jillette N, Du M, Cheng AW. bioRxiv 452979 10.1101/452979.
Backbone
  Vector backbone: pCR8GWTOPO
  Vector type: Gateway Donor
Growth in bacteria
  Bacterial resistance: Chloramphenicol and Spectinomycin, 25 & 50 μg/mL
  Growth temperature: 37°C
  Growth strain: ccdB Survival
  Copy number: Unknown
Gene/Insert
  Gene/Insert name: BsaI->ccdbCam<-BsaI-NpuDnaE(N)
  Species: Synthetic
  Cloning method: Ligation Independent Cloning
  Sequencing primers: 5′ M13F; 3′ M13R
Terms and licenses: Academic/Nonprofit Terms; Industry Terms: Not Available to Industry
Depositor comments: Please visit https://www.biorxiv.org/content/10.1101/452979v2 for BioRxiv preprint.
How to cite: pAC10027_pCR8-BsaI->ccdbCam<-BsaI-NpuDnaE(N) was a gift from Albert Cheng (Addgene plasmid # 122752)
